>Addgene plasmid #184267 | QUIN | addgene full sequence | sequence record 363074 | Addgene NGS Result
TATTAAAATTTTCAAGAGAAGATTTTGATACCAAAAGCGATCAGAGGTTTGTGCCACCTTAAAACGCACA
ACAAAAAGCTTTCGTACCCTCTTTTCAAGAGTCAATCCGCATTCGAGATACCTTGAAAGAGTACTTTTCT
TTCCCTCTTTTCTTAATTGCTACTTACGTTTTCAAAATCACTTTTTCTCTCTTAAGCTACACAAGTTTAA
CTAAAAGCCTAGAACGAACTTTTTATTGGACGCATTAAACTACAATATGAAGTTCTTTGCTGGGCAAACT
GTTATGAATGTGCTGCAACATGTTTCCTCTCCCACCACCAATTTAAGGTTGTTATCTTATTGCAATCTTA
AAAAGGAAGAGGATGGTAAGATGATGCTGGCTATTAAGGAGCAGAGGCACCGACGGTTGTTGACACTGTC
ATATGGTGCTATGTGTTTTCAATTCTCAAATTCAGTAGGGGATGAGGGCATAGAAGTGGATGATGATGAG
TTGATGTTTGAAATATTTGATGCATTGCTGCGCACAAAGATTTCAAACTCAAAGGGCATGACGCACTTAT
ACAGCTGGATGCGTGGAGTTTATCTCAGCACATTCAAAGTAGAGGTGCAGTGTGATGATTACAACTCAAA
TCTGCTGGAGAAGGATTTGGCTGGAGAAGCTCAGGGTCTTTCACAGTTCGTTTCAGGACTTGCTGACTGG
ATTCCCAGTCGTGTAAAGACCTTGGCAGGATATGCCGCTGAGGGCATAATTGAGGCCTTTAAGAAGCACT
TCGACAAATTGCTTGTTGAGTACTGTCCTATGGCCGTGGCTGCGTGTAGTTGGATAACTACAGTATGGAC
CACTATCAAAGAGTGGGTCCAATCTGCGATGGATGCTATGTCGTGGATTATGGCTGGATGCACTGAACTC
ATTTCTTGGGGAATGTGTGTCATTGCAGGTTCATGTGCTTTATCGTTATTGGAAAAGGCATTGGTAGCTA
TGGGTTTGATTTCTTCTTCCTTTGATTTAGCTGGTATCTTTGTACGCTCTGCGGTTGTTGGAGCCTTTTG
TTTGACGGTTGTCAACAAGAGGAGCCGCAATTGCGCTGAGTTGTTACAACTAGTTTCATTGGCGGTGGGA
GCAGTTTCAAGTGCAACATCATCTTGTTTCCAGTCTCCTGTAGGGCAGGCAACAGATGTGAGCGCTGAGA
GTCAATCAGGTGGAGTTGAGATGCTAGAGTCACTTGCTAAGAACTTGACCAATTTCTGTGATGGCACTCT
GGTATCTATCGGAAAGACTTGCAACGCTGTAAATTCGATCAATACGGCTGCAGGTACCATCAAAAATCTG
GTAGGTAGACTCTTGTCTATGCTAAGTAATTTTGCATACAAACTACTAGGTTTAGAATCCACATTCTTGC
GAGACGCTTCCGTGGTTTTTTCTGAAAACGTTGATGGGTGGCTAAAGCAAATATCTTGGTGCCAAGATCA
ATTTCTTGCCAAGGCATACATCAACCAGGATGAACTTATGGTGTTGCGATCTCTCATTACCAGAGGTGAA
GTTATGCAAAGGGAGATGATCATGGGTGGTATGAAAGTTTCACCTACAGTTTGTGGTTTGATCAATAAAG
GATGCACGGATCTCGCCAAATTAATGGCAGGGGCTGTGATGCATGGAACGAGTGGTACTCGGAAAATACC
ATTTGTTGTTTATGCACATGGGGCTTCTAGAGTTGGTAAAACAATGGTGATCAACAGACTCATTGAAGAT
TTTCGCAAAGAGTTGGAACTTGGAGAGGACTGTGTGTATCCACGAAATGTGGTAGATGACTACTGGAGTG
GGTACAAAAGACAACCTATTGTTGTCATTGATGATTTTGGTGCTGTGTCTTCAGATCCTTCTGCAGAAGC
TCAATTAATTCCATTGATCTCTAGTGCTCCCTATCCCCTTAACATGGCTGATCTCTCTGAGAAGGGAATG
CACTTTGATTCAGCTATCGTCATGTGCTCATCCAATTTCATTGAGTGTTCACCAGAAAGCAAGGTACTTT
CTCAAAATCAAAAGAAACTGTAGTGTAACAAATTTCTTCACTTGATGTGATGTATATATATCTTTAGCTA
TCTAGTGTTCATATATGTAACTCGTTGTTCAAGAACTTCTTTGTGTAATTCATCCGCAGGTGCGTGACGA
AATGGCATTCAGAAACAGACGACATGTGCTCTTCACTGTCTCACTTGACCCTAATATACCATATGATGGT
GATGATATCACAAAGAATCAAATATATGAAATCAAAACTTGGTTTCATGATTCGTATCATGTTGAAGCAA
CTTTCACATCATATGGGGACTTGCTGGCATATTGCAAAAACAAGTGGGTGGAGCACAATACTGAGCAAGA
GGCCAACTTGAAGCAACTTGGAGTTAAAAAGGAGAGCGTTGCATTTCAGCAGTTTCGTTCCATTCTTGAT
TTGGCAGTCTTTGTCAATCAAGATGCGGAGAATTTCAAGCAAAGGCTGGAGACGCCAGATGGTAGGTGCC
ACTTTGTGTCATGTTATGATAAGAGTGGTATACTCAGGCACTATACTATTGATGCAACTGGAGATGTGCA
AGAAATGGAAAAGGTTGATTCCTCTCTAGATGACATCCTATTGGAAAAAACCAACAAAATGGTCTTAGCT
GCATATAAGATGATTAAGTACCACAAGGACACCAATCTGGTCATCAAAACCCAGCTTGCAGATTTGGTGG
ATCCCACAAAGTATACTGCAGATTTCCAGTTTGACGGTGTTATAGGATCACCACTTTTCAGCAGCCAAGT
AATGCCAAGTGTCAAGGCATTACCACTGTGGCAAAGGATGGTACTGTACACTGTTGGGCAGAATCTGGGA
AGAACTCATTCTAGTTGGTATGAGGGCATCAAGGACAAGTGTATGCTTGCACTATCAAAAGCATACTCAA
CTGAGATCAAGGATTGGCCTGTAGCACTCAAAATTGTTGTTGGAGTGATACTGGCTACTGTAGCAGGTTT
ACTACCATGCTGTCTTGTGGGTTTAACAATTCATCTGGTATCCTGCTTATTAATATGTTGTTTATGTTTT
TCTTGTAGGTAAGGCATTTTGGAGGTTCTATGCCTCAATGGCAGATGCAGGCAATGGTGGACACTTTGTG
GGAGCCGTTGCTTCCGCATTTGCAGGAAGTCAAGCGGTTGTTGCACAGAGTAGGAAGCCCAACAGGTTTG
ATGTGGCTCAGTACAGATACCGAAACATACCTCTAAGGAAGAGAAATTGGGCAGAAGGGCAAATGAGTCT
GGATCAGTCCACAATGCTCATAATGGAAAAGTGCAAGGCCAATTTCGTCTTTAGCAACATTAGCTGTCAG
ATAGTTATGTTGCCTGGGCGACAATTCTTGTGCTACAAACATGTGTTTGCTAGTCTCAATAGTCCAATGT
ATGTGGATATTTATACTGCCAACAAGAAGTATAAACTCTATTACAAACCTCAGAATAGGGTATACTTTGA
GACTGATAGTGAGATCATGCTATACAAGGATGCCAGTTTGGAAGACATACCTGCCAGCTGCTGGGATCTT
TTTTGTTTTGATGCGGAAAAAAGTCTGCCACGAGGTATGTGGATGAGTTCTTGTGTATTTTATCAGGAGA
TTGTAAATTTAGTGCAATCTTGAATTATCGATTCTATTACTCCACAGGTAGTTTCCCAGCAGAAATCCTC
TCGTGCAAACTAGATCGGACAACGAATCAACATATCCCGGAGTGGGCCGACATCTCAGCTCGTACTGTCA
ATCAAAAACTGGACGTGGAATTTGGGGAGTACCAAACCATCTTTTATTCCTATCTCCAGTATGATGTACC
CACAAAAGCTGAAGATTGTGGTTCCCTAATAATAGCAACCATTGATGGTAGGAAAAAGATAATAGGCATC
CACACTGCTGGACGGGCAAATAGGAGTGGTTTTGCAAGTTATATGCCGCAGGTAGAAATACCAGTTCAAG
CACAAGCAGCGGAAAAGTTCTTTGATTTTCTTGAGAAAGAACAACATGTTACTGAGGGCATTGGAAAGGT
GGGAAATCTCAAGAAAGGAGTCTGGGTTCCATTACCCACTAAGACCAATCTTGTGGAAACACCAAAAGAG
TGGCATCTGGGCACTGAGAAAACAAAAGAACCAAGTATTCTCAGCAGTACGGATTTAAGGCTCGGTGATA
AGCAGTATGATCCCTTTGTTGGAGGAATACAGAAGTACGCCGAACCAATGGGAATACTAGATGATGAGGT
GCTCCGGCATGTGGCAACAGACATAGTTGAAGAATGGTTTGACTGTGTAGACCCTCAAGAAGATACTTTT
GAGGAAGTTGACCTACAGGTTGCTATCAATGGTCTTGAAGGAATGGAATACATGGAAAGAGTTCCTATGG
CAACATCTGAAGGCTTCCCACACATTTTGACAAGGAAAAGTGGGGAAAAAGGCAAAGGTTAGTGAAGTTG
TACCATTTATTTAGCTTCAAATGAGGGACCAGGCTTTACATTGATAAATTCAACATCTTTCTCTATTGTT
GCATGATCAGGTAGGTTTGTATATGGGGATGGAGAAATTTTTGATCTGATCCCGGGTACATCAGTACATG
AGGCATATCTGACACTGGAAGAGACTTGTGCGGACACTGTTCCAGCCCTGGTTGGGATTGAATGTCCAAA
AGATGAAAAACTTCCTTTGCGGAAGATCTATGAGAAGCCTAAAACAAGATGTTTCACTGTACTTCCTATG
GAATATAATCTTGTAGTTAGGAGGAAATTTCTCAAGTTTGTGGTGTTTATTATGAAGAATCGGCACAGAT
TATCCTGCCAGGTGGGCATCAATCCATATGGCATGGAATGGAGTCGCCTGGCAATGAGCTTGCTTGAGAA
AGGAAACAACATTTTATGTTGTGATTACAGTTCATTTGATGGGTTGTTGACAAAGCAAGTTATGCATCTC
ATGAGTGAAATGATCAATGAACTGTGTGGGGGATCTTCGCGCCTAAAGCAACAGCGCACCAATTTGTTAA
TGGCATGTTGTTCCAGGTATGCATTATGCAAGGGAGAAGTGTGGCGCGTTGAATGTGGAATTCCCTCTGG
ATTTCCATTGACTGTCATTTGCAACAGCATTTTCAATGAGCTATTGGTTAGATACAGCTACATTAAGATT
TGCCAACAAGCGCGTGTGCCAGCCACCATAACATACGGTTTTAGTACCTTTGTAAAGATGGTGACTTATG
GTGATGATAACTTACTGAGCGTTCAGTCTGCAATCACTCACGTGTTTGATGGAACCAAGCTCAAGGAGTT
TCTGAAACTCAATGGCATCACCATCACTGACGGCAAAGACAAAACTTCCCCTGTGCTTAATTTTCGGAAT
TTGGAAGATTGTGACTTTCTCAAAAGGGGCTTTAAGAAAGAAAGTGATGTAGTGTGGGTTGGACCAGAGG
AAAAGGAATCGCTGTGGGCACAACTCCATTATGTCACGACCAACAATCTTGAAAAGCATGAAGCTTATTT
GGTGAACGTTGTAAACGTGATCAGGGAATTGTACCTACATGATCCAAGAGAGGCTGCTGAGTTGCGTCGC
AGGGCAATACAAAATGTAGACTTCTTGAAGGAAAATCCTAAAGATTTGCCCACTATGGCTGCTATCAAGG
ATTTCTATAACATGCAGCGACAGCAACAATTTGTAGACTCCAATGACAATCTGGATAGTCTTCTGAATCC
AGATTTTTTGTTTGTTGCCCCACATAGAAAGATGCATGAGGCCGAGATGGAATTAGTGCCAAAGTGGTAT
CTGAGAGATCTTGGCAAAGCTCCAATAAATGTTCTAACTGGAGAAGCTGATCGAATTTGTGTTCTGGTTA
ATGCAAGTATCCCAGACCATCTTCTTCCAGAAAAGGTGGTCAATATATCATGGCCTTATGGACCCGGAAG
GGGAGGACTGCCGACTCATGGTTGGGCACAGGCTAATCTCTACAATCCAAATAGTGCTGTGGTGAAGAAA
CTGCGTACACTTGTGAATCAAAATCCTGATGATCGAGTGGATATATGTTTTAGGCATGATGCAGTTCCAG
TTGCGATTGCAACTATCATTTTCCTGGTTCATTTAGGAAAGGTTAAAGGGAGAAGCGCTAATGAATATTT
GACTAAAATAATTGATAGTGCAAAATCTCTGAAGTTCCTACCTAAGGAGTGTGATATCATTTTCTGAGTG
TATTTGAGTTTGTGTGTCTCTTTTCTTACTCTCAGTCTGAATAACTGGCATTTTCGCCAATTTATAAAAT
TATAATGTGTGATTGTTGTGTGTGATTTCTACAGTACATGTTATTACTTTTAAAAAAAAAAAAAAAAAAA
AAAAACTAGTCCGCAAAAATCACCAGTCTCTCTCTACAAATCTATCTCTCTCTATTTTTCTCCAGAATAA
TGTGTGAGTAGTTCCCAGATAAGGGAATTAGGGTTCTTATAGGGTTTCGCTCATGTGTTGAGCATATAAG
AAACCCTTAGTATGTATTTGTATTTGTAAAATACTTCTATCAATAAAATTTCTAATTCCTAAAACCAAAA
TCCAGTGACCTGCAGAAAGGCGCGCCAAAGAATTCTTTGGCTGACCATGATTACGAATTCGTAATCATGG
TCATAGCTGTTTCCTGTGTGAAATTGTTATCCGCTCACAATTCCACACAACATACGAGCCGGAAGCATAA
AGTGTAAAGCCTGGGGTGCCTAATGAGTGAGCTAACTCACATTAATTGCGTTGCGCTCACTGCCCGCTTT
CCAGTCGGGAAACCTGTCGTGCCAGCTGCATTAATGAATCGGCCAACGCGCGGGGAGAGGCGGTTTGCGT
ATTGGCTAGAGCAGCTTGCCAATCCAGATCCCCCGAATTAATTCGGCGTTAATTCAGTACATTAAAAACG
TCCGCAATGTGTTATTAAGTTGTCTAAGCGTCAATTTGTTTACACCACAATATATCCTGCCACCAGCCAG
CCAACAGCTCCCCGACCGGCAGCTCGGCACAAAATCACCACTCGATACAGGCAGCCCATCAGTCCGGGAC
GGCGTCAGCGGGAGAGCCGTTGTAAGGCGGCAGACTTTGCTCATGTTACCGATGCTATTCGGAAGAACGG
CAACTAAGCTGCCGGGTTTGAAACACGGATGATCTCGCGGAGGGTAGCATGTTGATTGTAACGATGACAG
AGCGTTGCTGCCTGTGATCACCGCGGTTTCAAAATCGGCTCCGTCGATACTATGTTATACGCCAACTTTG
AAAACAACTTTGAAAAAGCTGTTTTCTGGTATTTAAGGTTTTAGAATGCAAGGAACAGTGAATTGGAGTT
CGTCTTGTTATAATTAGCTTCTTGGGGTATCTTTAAATACTGTAGAAAAGAGGAAGGAAATAATAAATGG
CTAAAATGAGAATATCACCGGAATTGAAAAAACTGATCGAAAAATACCGCTGCGTAAAAGATACGGAAGG
AATGTCTCCTGCTAAGGTATATAAGCTGGTGGGAGAAAATGAAAACCTATATTTAAAAATGACGGACAGC
CGGTATAAAGGGACCACCTATGATGTGGAACGGGAAAAGGACATGATGCTATGGCTGGAAGGAAAGCTGC
CTGTTCCAAAGGTCCTGCACTTTGAACGGCATGATGGCTGGAGCAATCTGCTCATGAGTGAGGCCGATGG
CGTCCTTTGCTCGGAAGAGTATGAAGATGAACAAAGCCCTGAAAAGATTATCGAGCTGTATGCGGAGTGC
ATCAGGCTCTTTCACTCCATCGACATATCGGATTGTCCCTATACGAATAGCTTAGACAGCCGCTTAGCCG
AATTGGATTACTTACTGAATAACGATCTGGCCGATGTGGATTGCGAAAACTGGGAAGAAGACACTCCATT
TAAAGATCCGCGCGAGCTGTATGATTTTTTAAAGACGGAAAAGCCCGAAGAGGAACTTGTCTTTTCCCAC
GGCGACCTGGGAGACAGCAACATCTTTGTGAAAGATGGCAAAGTAAGTGGCTTTATTGATCTTGGGAGAA
GCGGCAGGGCGGACAAGTGGTATGACATTGCCTTCTGCGTCCGGTCGATCAGGGAGGATATCGGGGAAGA
ACAGTATGTCGAGCTATTTTTTGACTTACTGGGGATCAAGCCTGATTGGGAGAAAATAAAATATTATATT
TTACTGGATGAATTGTTTTAGTACCTAGAATGCATGACCAAAATCCCTTAACGTGAGTTTTCGTTCCACT
GAGCGTCAGACCCCGTAGAAAAGATCAAAGGATCTTCTTGAGATCCTTTTTTTCTGCGCGTAATCTGCTG
CTTGCAAACAAAAAAACCACCGCTACCAGCGGTGGTTTGTTTGCCGGATCAAGAGCTACCAACTCTTTTT
CCGAAGGTAACTGGCTTCAGCAGAGCGCAGATACCAAATACTGTCCTTCTAGTGTAGCCGTAGTTAGGCC
ACCACTTCAAGAACTCTGTAGCACCGCCTACATACCTCGCTCTGCTAATCCTGTTACCAGTGGCTGCTGC
CAGTGGCGATAAGTCGTGTCTTACCGGGTTGGACTCAAGACGATAGTTACCGGATAAGGCGCAGCGGTCG
GGCTGAACGGGGGGTTCGTGCACACAGCCCAGCTTGGAGCGAACGACCTACACCGAACTGAGATACCTAC
AGCGTGAGCTATGAGAAAGCGCCACGCTTCCCGAAGGGAGAAAGGCGGACAGGTATCCGGTAAGCGGCAG
GGTCGGAACAGGAGAGCGCACGAGGGAGCTTCCAGGGGGAAACGCCTGGTATCTTTATAGTCCTGTCGGG
TTTCGCCACCTCTGACTTGAGCGTCGATTTTTGTGATGCTCGTCAGGGGGGCGGAGCCTATGGAAAAACG
CCAGCAACGCGGCCTTTTTACGGTTCCTGGCCTTTTGCTGGCCTTTTGCTCACATGTTCTTTCCTGCGTT
ATCCCCTGATTCTGTGGATAACCGTATTACCGCCTTTGAGTGAGCTGATACCGCTCGCCGCAGCCGAACG
ACCGAGCGCAGCGAGTCAGTGAGCGAGGAAGCGGAAGAGCGCCTGATGCGGTATTTTCTCCTTACGCATC
TGTGCGGTATTTCACACCGCATATGGTGCACTCTCAGTACAATCTGCTCTGATGCCGCATAGTTAAGCCA
GTATACACTCCGCTATCGCTACGTGACTGGGTCATGGCTGCGCCCCGACACCCGCCAACACCCGCTGACG
CGCCCTGACGGGCTTGTCTGCTCCCGGCATCCGCTTACAGACAAGCTGTGACCGTCTCCGGGAGCTGCAT
GTGTCAGAGGTTTTCACCGTCATCACCGAAACGCGCGAGGCAGGGTGCCTTGATGTGGGCGCCGGCGGTC
GAGTGGCGACGGCGCGGCTTGTCCGCGCCCTGGTAGATTGCCTGGCCGTAGGCCAGCCATTTTTGAGCGG
CCAGCGGCCGCGATAGGCCGACGCGAAGCGGCGGGGCGTAGGGAGCGCAGCGACCGAAGGGTAGGCGCTT
TTTGCAGCTCTTCGGCTGTGCGCTGGCCAGACAGTTATGCACAGGCCAGGCGGGTTTTAAGAGTTTTAAT
AAGTTTTAAAGAGTTTTAGGCGGAAAAATCGCCTTTTTTCTCTTTTATATCAGTCACTTACATGTGTGAC
CGGTTCCCAATGTACGGCTTTGGGTTCCCAATGTACGGGTTCCGGTTCCCAATGTACGGCTTTGGGTTCC
CAATGTACGTGCTATCCACAGGAAAGAGACCTTTTCGACCTTTTTCCCCTGCTAGGGCAATTTGCCCTAG
CATCTGCTCCGTACATTAGGAACCGGCGGATGCTTCGCCCTCGATCAGGTTGCGGTAGCGCATGACTAGG
ATCGGGCCAGCCTGCCCCGCCTCCTCCTTCAAATCGTACTCCGGCAGGTCATTTGACCCGATCAGCTTGC
GCACGGTGAAACAGAACTTCTTGAACTCTCCGGCGCTGCCACTGCGTTCGTAGATCGTCTTGAACAACCA
TCTGGCTTCTGCCTTGCCTGCGGCGCGGCGTGCCAGGCGGTAGAGAAAACGGCCGATGCCGGGATCGATC
AAAAAGTAATCGGGGTGAACCGTCAGCACGTCCGGGTTCTTGCCTTCTGTGATCTCGCGGTACATCCAAT
CAGCTAGCTCGATCTCGATGTACTCCGGCCGCCCGGTTTCGCTCTTTACGATCTTGTAGCGGCTAATCAA
GGCTTCACCCTCGGATACCGTCACCAGGCGGCCGTTCTTGGCCTTCTTCGTACGCTGCATGGCAACGTGC
GTGGTGTTTAACCGAATGCAGGTTTCTACCAGGTCGTCTTTCTGCTTTCCGCCATCGGCTCGCCGGCAGA
ACTTGAGTACGTCCGCAACGTGTGGACGGAACACGCGGCCGGGCTTGTCTCCCTTCCCTTCCCGGTATCG
GTTCATGGATTCGGTTAGATGGGAAACCGCCATCAGTACCAGGTCGTAATCCCACACACTGGCCATGCCG
GCCGGCCCTGCGGAAACCTCTACGTGCCCGTCTGGAAGCTCGTAGCGGATCACCTCGCCAGCTCGTCGGT
CACGCTTCGACAGACGGAAAACGGCCACGTCCATGATGCTGCGACTATCGCGGGTGCCCACGTCATAGAG
CATCGGAACGAAAAAATCTGGTTGCTCGTCGCCCTTGGGCGGCTTCCTAATCGACGGCGCACCGGCTGCC
GGCGGTTGCCGGGATTCTTTGCGGATTCGATCAGCGGCCGCTTGCCACGATTCACCGGGGCGTGCTTCTG
CCTCGATGCGTTGCCGCTGGGCGGCCTGCGCGGCCTTCAACTTCTCCACCAGGTCATCACCCAGCGCCGC
GCCGATTTGTACCGGGCCGGATGGTTTGCGACCGCTCACGCCGATTCCTCGGGCTTGGGGGTTCCAGTGC
CATTGCAGGGCCGGCAGGCAACCCAGCCGCTTACGCCTGGCCAACCGCCCGTTCCTCCACACATGGGGCA
TTCCACGGCGTCGGTGCCTGGTTGTTCTTGATTTTCCATGCCGCCTCCTTTAGCCGCTAAAATTCATCTA
CTCATTTATTCATTTGCTCATTTACTCTGGTAGCTGCGCGATGTATTCAGATAGCAGCTCGGTAATGGTC
TTGCCTTGGCGTACCGCGTACATCTTCAGCTTGGTGTGATCCTCCGCCGGCAACTGAAAGTTGACCCGCT
TCATGGCTGGCGTGTCTGCCAGGCTGGCCAACGTTGCAGCCTTGCTGCTGCGTGCGCTCGGACGGCCGGC
ACTTAGCGTGTTTGTGCTTTTGCTCATTTTCTCTTTACCTCATTAACTCAAATGAGTTTTGATTTAATTT
CAGCGGCCAGCGCCTGGACCTCGCGGGCAGCGTCGCCCTCGGGTTCTGATTCAAGAACGGTTGTGCCGGC
GGCGGCAGTGCCTGGGTAGCTCACGCGCTGCGTGATACGGGACTCAAGAATGGGCAGCTCGTACCCGGCC
AGCGCCTCGGCAACCTCACCGCCGATGCGCGTGCCTTTGATCGCCCGCGACACGACAAAGGCCGCTTGTA
GCCTTCCATCCGTGACCTCAATGCGCTGCTTAACCAGCTCCACCAGGTCGGCGGTGGCCCATATGTCGTA
AGGGCTTGGCTGCACCGGAATCAGCACGAAGTCGGCTGCCTTGATCGCGGACACAGCCAAGTCCGCCGCC
TGGGGCGCTCCGTCGATCACTACGAAGTCGCGCCGGCCGATGGCCTTCACGTCGCGGTCAATCGTCGGGC
GGTCGATGCCGACAACGGTTAGCGGTTGATCTTCCCGCACGGCCGCCCAATCGCGGGCACTGCCCTGGGG
ATCGGAATCGACTAACAGAACATCGGCCCCGGCGAGTTGCAGGGCGCGGGCTAGATGGGTTGCGATGGTC
GTCTTGCCTGACCCGCCTTTCTGGTTAAGTACAGCGATAACCTTCATGCGTTCCCCTTGCGTATTTGTTT
ATTTACTCATCGCATCATATACGCAGCGACCGCATGACGCAAGCTGTTTTACTCAAATACACATCACCTT
TTTAGACGGCGGCGCTCGGTTTCTTCAGCGGCCAAGCTGGCCGGCCAGGCCGCCAGCTTGGCATCAGACA
AACCGGCCAGGATTTCATGCAGCCGCACGGTTGAGACGTGCGCGGGCGGCTCGAACACGTACCCGGCCGC
GATCATCTCCGCCTCGATCTCTTCGGTAATGAAAAACGGTTCGTCCTGGCCGTCCTGGTGCGGTTTCATG
CTTGTTCCTCTTGGCGTTCATTCTCGGCGGCCGCCAGGGCGTCGGCCTCGGTCAATGCGTCCTCACGGAA
GGCACCGCGCCGCCTGGCCTCGGTGGGCGTCACTTCCTCGCTGCGCTCAAGTGCGCGGTACAGGGTCGAG
CGATGCACGCCAAGCAGTGCAGCCGCCTCTTTCACGGTGCGGCCTTCCTGGTCGATCAGCTCGCGGGCGT
GCGCGATCTGTGCCGGGGTGAGGGTAGGGCGGGGGCCAAACTTCACGCCTCGGGCCTTGGCGGCCTCGCG
CCCGCTCCGGGTGCGGTCGATGATTAGGGAACGCTCGAACTCGGCAATGCCGGCGAACACGGTCAACACC
ATGCGGCCGGCCGGCGTGGTGGTGTCGGCCCACGGCTCTGCCAGGCTACGCAGGCCCGCGCCGGCCTCCT
GGATGCGCTCGGCAATGTCCAGTAGGTCGCGGGTGCTGCGGGCCAGGCGGTCTAGCCTGGTCACTGTCAC
AACGTCGCCAGGGCGTAGGTGGTCAAGCATCCTGGCCAGCTCCGGGCGGTCGCGCCTGGTGCCGGTGATC
TTCTCGGAAAACAGCTTGGTGCAGCCGGCCGCGTGCAGTTCGGCCCGTTGGTTGGTCAAGTCCTGGTCGT
CGGTGCTGACGCGGGCATAGCCCAGCAGGCCAGCGGCGGCGCTCTTGTTCATGGCGTAATGTCTCCGGTT
CTAGTCGCAAGTATTCTACTTTATGCGACTAAAACACGCGACAAGAAAACGCCAGGAAAAGGGCAGGGCG
GCAGCCTGTCGCGTAACTTAGGACTTGTGCGACATGTCGTTTTCAGAAGACGGCTGCACTGAACGTCAGA
AGCCGACTGCACTATAGCAGCGGAGGGGTTGGATCAAAGTACTTTGATCCCGAGGGGAACCCTGTGGTTG
GCATGCACATACAAATGGACGAACGGATAAACCTTTTCACGCCCTTTTAAATATCCGATTATTCTAATAA
ACGCTCTTTTCTCTTAGGTTTACCCGCCAATATATCCTGTCAAACACTGATAGTTTAAACTGAAGGCGGG
AAACGACAATCTGATCCAAGCTCAAGCTGCTCTAGCATTCGCCATTCAGGCTGCGCAACTGTTGGGAAGG
GCGATCGGTGCGGGCCTCTTCGCTATTACGCCAGCTGGCGAAAGGGGGATGTGCTGCAAGGCGATTAAGT
TGGGTAACGCCAGGGTTTTCCCAGTCACGACGTTGTAAAACGACGGCCAGTGCCAAGCTTGTTAGGCCTA
AACCTGCAGGTCAACATGGTGGAGCACGACACACTTGTCTACTCCAAAAATATCAAAGATACAGTCTCAG
AAGACCAAAGGGCAATTGAGACTTTTCAACAAAGGGTAATATCCGGAAACCTCCTCGGATTCCATTGCCC
AGCTATCTGTCACTTTATTGTGAAGATAGTGGAAAAGGAAGGTGGCTCCTACAAATGCCATCATTGCGAT
AAAGGAAAGGCCATCGTTGAAGATGCCTCTGCCGACAGTGGTCCCAAAGATGGACCCCCACCCACGAGGA
GCATCGTGGAAAAAGAAGACGTTCCAACCACGTCTTCAAAGCAAGTGGATTGATGTGATAACATGGTGGA
GCACGACACACTTGTCTACTCCAAAAATATCAAAGATACAGTCTCAGAAGACCAAAGGGCAATTGAGACT
TTTCAACAAAGGGTAATATCCGGAAACCTCCTCGGATTCCATTGCCCAGCTATCTGTCACTTTATTGTGA
AGATAGTGGAAAAGGAAGGTGGCTCCTACAAATGCCATCATTGCGATAAAGGAAAGGCCATCGTTGAAGA
TGCCTCTGCCGACAGTGGTCCCAAAGATGGACCCCCACCCACGAGGAGCATCGTGGAAAAAGAAGACGTT
CCAACCACGTCTTCAAAGCAAGTGGATTGATGTGATATCTCCACTGACGTAAGGGATGACGCACAATCCC
ACTATCCTTCGCAAGACCCTTCCTCTATATAAGGAAGTTCATTTCATTTGGAGAGGACCGGTT
Features (pLannotate 1.2.2; 19 found; start..end, strand, type, name):
    257..2026    +  CDS            POL1_CPSMV (fragment): Protein inferred from homology: Swiss-Prot protein existence level 3. [RNA-directed RNA polymerase]: Replicates the viral genome. From Cowpea severe mosaic virus (strain DG) (CPSMV).
   2157..6224    +  CDS            POL1_CPSMV (fragment): Protein inferred from homology: Swiss-Prot protein existence level 3. [RNA-directed RNA polymerase]: Replicates the viral genome. From Cowpea severe mosaic virus (strain DG) (CPSMV).
   6427..6586    +  polyA_signal   CaMV poly(A) signal (fragment): cauliflower mosaic virus polyadenylation signal
   6672..6694    -  protein_bind   lac operator (fragment): The lac repressor binds to the lac operator to inhibit transcription in E. coli. This inhibition can be relieved by adding lactose or isopropyl-β-D-thiogalactopyranoside (IPTG). lac repressor encoded by lacI
   6698..6728    -  promoter       lac promoter: promoter for the E. coli lac operon
   6743..6764    -  protein_bind   CAP binding site: CAP binding activates transcription in the presence of cAMP. E. coli catabolite activator protein
   6777..6865    -  CDS            lacI (fragment): lac repressor; lacI; The lac repressor binds to the lac operator to inhibit transcription in E. coli. This inhibition can be relieved by adding lactose or isopropyl-β-D-thiogalactopyranoside (IPTG).
   6968..6992    -  misc_feature   LB T-DNA repeat: left border repeat from nopaline C58 T-DNA
   7417..8211    +  CDS            KanR: aminoglycoside phosphotransferase; aphA-3; confers resistance to kanamycin
   8298..8886    +  rep_origin     ori: high-copy-number ColE1/pMB1/pBR322/pUC origin of replication
   9072..9212    -  misc_feature   bom: basis of mobility region from pBR322
   9314..9353    -  CDS            rop (fragment): Rop protein, which maintains plasmids at low copy number; rop
   9556..9750    -  rep_origin     pVS1 oriV: origin of replication for the Pseudomonas plasmid pVS1 (Heeb et al., 2000)
   9816..10889   -  CDS            pVS1 RepA: replication protein from the Pseudomonas plasmid pVS1 (Heeb et al., 2000)
  11318..11947   -  CDS            pVS1 StaA: stability protein from the Pseudomonas plasmid pVS1 (Heeb et al., 2000)
  12507..12908   -  CDS            Y4CG_SINFN (fragment): Protein inferred from homology: Swiss-Prot protein existence level 3. From Sinorhizobium fredii (strain NBRC 101917 / NGR234).
  13248..13272   -  misc_feature   RB T-DNA repeat: right border repeat from nopaline C58 T-DNA
  13338..13492   -  CDS            lacZα (fragment): LacZα fragment of β-galactosidase; lacZ fragment
  13597..14268   +  promoter       CaMV 35S promoter (enhanced): cauliflower mosaic virus 35S promoter with a duplicated enhancer region
