[The description below was written by a language model from this plasmid's Addgene catalogue record and pLannotate feature annotations shown in this document.]
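Description:
QUIN is a binary plant expression plasmid built on pAIDE, a pCambia1300 derivative, and carries a full-length infectious cDNA of cowpea severe mosaic virus (CPSMV) RNA1 for delivery into plants through Agrobacterium. The backbone has the typical pCambia arrangement. A ColE1/pMB1-type origin with the pBR322 bom region gives high-copy propagation in E. coli, and the pVS1 oriV with its RepA and StaA genes provides replication and stable maintenance in Agrobacterium. An aminoglycoside phosphotransferase gene confers kanamycin selection in bacteria. Nopaline-type left and right T-DNA border repeats delimit the transferred region, which also retains remnants of the lac promoter/operator and lacZα from the original cloning site. The feature table shows no plant selectable marker.

Within the T-DNA, an enhanced CaMV 35S promoter with a duplicated enhancer sits directly upstream of the RNA1 cDNA, and a CaMV polyadenylation signal follows it. Nuclear transcription of the delivered T-DNA therefore launches the viral RNA. RNA1 encodes the comovirus polyprotein that includes the RNA-dependent RNA polymerase and other replication functions. The catalogue entry notes that four introns were inserted into the cDNA; the annotation detects the polyprotein as two separated fragments, which is consistent with at least one interruption. The record does not state why the introns were added, though introns in viral cDNA clones are commonly used to improve stability in bacteria. Two amino acid changes relative to the reference sequence, S1098P and K1651R, are recorded. According to the associated publication, the plasmid belongs to a CPSMV-based vector system for virus-induced gene silencing and foreign protein expression in soybean. It would presumably be paired with a separate RNA2 construct, which this record does not describe.
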