Addgene plasmid #184267: QUIN
Purpose: A binary plasmid derived from pCambia1300, with an insert that is a full-length cDNA of CPSMV RNA1 flanked by CaMV 35S promoter and terminator.
Depositing lab: Feng Qu. Depositing organization: Ohio State University. Publication: A cowpea severe mosaic virus-based vector simplifies virus-induced gene silencing and foreign protein expression in soybean. Zaulda FA, Yang SH, Han J, Mlotshwa S, Dorrance A, Qu F. Plant Methods. 2022 Oct 28;18(1):116. doi: 10.1186/s13007-022-00950-7. PubMed 36307846.
Backbone
  Vector backbone: pAIDE (a pCambia1300 drivative)
  Backbone manufacturer: Qu lab
  Backbone size w/o insert (bp): 7869
  Total vector size (bp): 14244
  Vector type: Plant Expression
Growth in bacteria
  Bacterial resistance: Kanamycin, 50 μg/mL
  Growth temperature: 37°C
  Growth strain: DH5alpha
  Copy number: High Copy
Gene/Insert
  Gene/Insert name: CPSMV RNA1 cDNA with 4 introns
  Species: Cowpea severe mosaic virus
  Mutation: S1098P, K1651R
  GenBank ID: NC_003545.1
  Promoter: CaMV 35S with duplicated enhancer
  Cloning method: Gibson Cloning
  Sequencing primers: 5′ GAAACGACAATCTGATCCAAGCTCAA; 3′ GAGTTAGCTCACTCATTAGGCAC
Terms and licenses: Academic/Nonprofit Terms; Industry Terms: Not Available to Industry
Depositor comments: Please visit https://www.researchsquare.com/article/rs-1463088/v1 for preprint.
How to cite: QUIN was a gift from Feng Qu (Addgene plasmid # 184267 ; http://n2t.net/addgene:184267 ; RRID:Addgene_184267)
